Addgene plasmid #128328: pCIneoGFP-BMI1
Purpose: Mammalian expression vector of GFP-tagged human BMI1
Depositing lab: Yutaka Hata. Publication: The RASSF6 Tumor Suppressor Protein Regulates Apoptosis and Cell Cycle Progression via Retinoblastoma Protein. Hossain S, Iwasa H, Sarkar A, Maruyama J, Arimoto-Matsuzaki K, Hata Y. Mol Cell Biol. 2018 Aug 15;38(17). pii: MCB.00046-18. doi: 10.1128/MCB.00046-18. Print 2018 Sep 1. PubMed 29891515.
Backbone
  Vector backbone: pCIneo
  Backbone manufacturer: Promega
  Backbone size w/o insert (bp): 5472
  Vector type: Mammalian Expression
  Selectable markers: Neomycin (select with G418)
Growth in bacteria
  Bacterial resistance: Ampicillin, 100 μg/mL
  Growth temperature: 37°C
  Growth strain: DH5alpha
  Copy number: High Copy
Gene/Insert
  Gene/Insert name: BMI1
  Species: H. sapiens (human)
  Insert size (bp): 980
  GenBank ID: 648
  Entrez Gene: BMI1 (a.k.a. FLVI2/BMI1, PCGF4, RNF51, flvi-2/bmi-1)
  Promoter: CMV
  Tag / fusion protein: GFP (N terminal on backbone)
  Cloning method: Restriction Enzyme; 5′ cloning site MluI (not destroyed); 3′ cloning site SalI (not destroyed)
  Sequencing primers: 5′ ggcatggacgagctgtacaa; 3′ gaacctgaaacataaaatgaat
Terms and licenses: Academic/Nonprofit Terms; Industry Terms: Not Available to Industry
Depositor comments: The insert for BMI1 contains an S572P compared to the reference NP_001190991.1 that does not affect function.
How to cite: pCIneoGFP-BMI1 was a gift from Yutaka Hata (Addgene plasmid # 128328 ; http://n2t.net/addgene:128328 ; RRID:Addgene_128328)
