[The description below was written by a language model from this plasmid's Addgene catalogue record and pLannotate feature annotations shown in this document.]
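Description:
pCIneoGFP-BMI1 is a mammalian expression plasmid built on the Promega pCIneo backbone that produces human BMI1 fused at its N-terminus to EGFP. In the 7,189 nt sequenced record, the CMV immediate-early enhancer and promoter (split across the numbering origin of the circular map) drive transcription through a chimeric β-globin/immunoglobulin heavy chain intron, which generally improves mRNA processing and expression. This is followed by the EGFP coding sequence, a short remnant of the multiple cloning site that acts as a linker, and the roughly 980 bp BMI1 open reading frame, inserted between MluI and SalI sites that remain intact. An SV40 polyadenylation signal lies downstream of the fusion cassette, although the automated annotation places it on the reverse strand. A T7 promoter upstream of the cassette and a T3 promoter fragment downstream are standard pCIneo features.

For stable mammalian lines, a separate cassette with the SV40 enhancer/early promoter, the neo gene and a synthetic poly(A) signal confers G418 resistance. In bacteria the plasmid is maintained at high copy through a ColE1/pUC-type origin and selected with ampicillin via β-lactamase. An f1 origin is also present, allowing single-stranded DNA production.

BMI1 (PCGF4/RNF51) is a Polycomb group component of PRC1-like complexes that maintain transcriptional repression through histone H2A monoubiquitination. The GFP fusion supports visualising or detecting BMI1 in transfected cells, and the associated work concerns the RASSF6 tumour suppressor and regulation of apoptosis and the cell cycle through retinoblastoma protein. The depositor notes a single amino-acid substitution relative to the reference protein and reports that it does not affect function. The residue number they cite exceeds the length of the cloned open reading frame, so its exact position should be checked against the sequence.
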