Features (pLannotate 1.2.2; 21 found; start..end, strand, type, name):
      1..212     +  promoter       CMV promoter: human cytomegalovirus (CMV) immediate early promoter
    373..505     +  intron         chimeric intron: chimera between introns from human β-globin and immunoglobulin heavy chain genes
    550..568     +  promoter       T7 promoter: promoter for bacteriophage T7 RNA polymerase
    590..1306    +  CDS            EGFP: EGFP is a basic (constitutively fluorescent) green fluorescent protein published in 1996, derived from Aequorea victoria. It is reported to be a rapidly-maturing weak dimer with moderate acid sensitivity.
   1307..1337    +  misc_feature   MCS (fragment): multiple cloning site
   1343..2320    +  CDS            BMI1: BMI1_HUMAN - Also known as PCGF4, RNF51. Experimental evidence at protein level: Swiss-Prot protein existence level 1. Component of a Polycomb group (PcG) multiprotein PRC1-like complex, a complex class required to maintain the transcriptionally repressive state of many genes, including Hox genes, throughout development. PcG PRC1 complex acts via chromatin remodeling and modification of histones; it mediates monoubiquitination of histone H2A 'Lys-119', rendering chromatin heritably changed in its expressibility (PubMed:15386022, PubMed:16359901, PubMed:26151332, PubMed:16714294, PubMed:2177224
   2341..2358    -  promoter       T3 promoter (fragment): promoter for bacteriophage T3 RNA polymerase
   2376..2497    -  polyA_signal   SV40 poly(A) signal: SV40 polyadenylation signal
   2520..2588    -  CDS            large T antigen (fragment): large T antigen from SV40 (simian virus 40)
   2612..2679    +  CDS            lacZα (fragment): LacZα fragment of β-galactosidase; lacZ fragment
   2683..3111    +  rep_origin     f1 ori (sequence partly withheld): f1 bacteriophage origin of replication; arrow indicates direction of (+) strand synthesis
   3139..3190    -  misc_feature   bom (fragment): basis of mobility region from pBR322
   3255..3612    +  promoter       SV40 promoter: SV40 enhancer and early promoter
   3663..4454    +  CDS            neo: KKA2_KLEPN - Also known as kan, nptII. Experimental evidence at protein level: Swiss-Prot protein existence level 1. Resistance to kanamycin, neomycin, paromomycin, ribostamycin, butirosin and gentamicin B. From Klebsiella pneumoniae.
   4521..4569    +  polyA_signal   poly(A) signal: synthetic polyadenylation signal
   4589..4643    -  misc_feature   bom (fragment): basis of mobility region from pBR322
   4745..4780    -  CDS            rop (fragment): Rop protein, which maintains plasmids at low copy number; rop
   4875..4979    +  promoter       AmpR promoter: bla
   4980..5840    +  CDS            AmpR: β-lactamase; bla; confers resistance to ampicillin, carbenicillin, and related antibiotics
   6011..6599    +  rep_origin     ori: high-copy-number ColE1/pMB1/pBR322/pUC origin of replication
   6812..7189    +  enhancer       CMV enhancer: human cytomegalovirus immediate early enhancer
>Addgene plasmid #128328 | pCIneoGFP-BMI1 | addgene full sequence | sequence record 252744 | Addgene NGS Result
GTGATGCGGTTTTGGCAGTACACCAATGGGCGTGGATAGCGGTTTGACTCACGGGGATTTCCAAGTCTCC
ACCCCATTGACGTCAATGGGAGTTTGTTTTGGCACCAAAATCAACGGGACTTTCCAAAATGTCGTAACAA
CTGCGATCGCCCGCCCCGTTGACGCAAATGGGCGGTAGGCGTGTACGGTGGGAGGTCTATATAAGCAGAG
CTCGTTTAGTGAACCGTCAGATCACTAGAAGCTTTATTGCGGTAGTTTATCACAGTTAAATTGCTAACGC
AGTCAGTGCTTCTGACACAACAGTCTCGAACTTAAGCTGCAGTGACTCTCTTAAGGTAGCCTTGCAGAAG
TTGGTCGTGAGGCACTGGGCAGGTAAGTATCAAGGTTACAAGACAGGTTTAAGGAGACCAATAGAAACTG
GGCTTGTCGAGACAGAGAAGACTCTTGCGTTTCTGATAGGCACCTATTGGTCTTACTGACATCCACTTTG
CCTTTCTCTCCACAGGTGTCCACTCCCAGTTCAATTACAGCTCTTAAGGCTAGAGTACTTAATACGACTC
ACTATAGGCTAGCGCTACCGGTCGCCACCATGGTGAGCAAGGGCGAGGAGCTGTTCACCGGGGTGGTGCC
CATCCTGGTCGAGCTGGACGGCGACGTAAACGGCCACAAGTTCAGCGTGTCCGGCGAGGGCGAGGGCGAT
GCCACCTACGGCAAGCTGACCCTGAAGTTCATCTGCACCACCGGCAAGCTGCCCGTGCCCTGGCCCACCC
TCGTGACCACCCTGACCTACGGCGTGCAGTGCTTCAGCCGCTACCCCGACCACATGAAGCAGCACGACTT
CTTCAAGTCCGCCATGCCCGAAGGCTACGTCCAGGAGCGCACCATCTTCTTCAAGGACGACGGCAACTAC
AAGACCCGCGCCGAGGTGAAGTTCGAGGGCGACACCCTGGTGAACCGCATCGAGCTGAAGGGCATCGACT
TCAAGGAGGACGGCAACATCCTGGGGCACAAGCTGGAGTACAACTACAACAGCCACAACGTCTATATCAT
GGCCGACAAGCAGAAGAACGGCATCAAGGTGAACTTCAAGATCCGCCACAACATCGAGGACGGCAGCGTG
CAGCTCGCCGACCACTACCAGCAGAACACCCCCATCGGCGACGGCCCCGTGCTGCTGCCCGACAACCACT
ACCTGAGCACCCAGTCCGCCCTGAGCAAAGACCCCAACGAGAAGCGCGATCACATGGTCCTGCTGGAGTT
CGTGACCGCCGCCGGGATCACTCTCGGCATGGACGAGCTGTACAAGTCCGGACTCAGATCTCGAGCTCAA
GCTTCGACGCGTATGCATCGAACAACGAGAATCAAGATCACTGAGCTAAATCCCCACCTGATGTGTGTGC
TTTGTGGAGGGTACTTCATTGATGCCACAACCATAATAGAATGTCTACATTCCTTCTGTAAAACGTGTAT
TGTTCGTTACCTGGAGACCAGCAAGTATTGTCCTATTTGTGATGTCCAAGTTCACAAGACCAGACCATTA
CTGAATATAAGGTCAGATAAAACTCTCCAAGATATTGTATACAAATTAGTTCCAGGGCTTTTCAAAAATG
AAATGAAGAGAAGAAGGGATTTTTATGCAGCTCATCCTTCTGCTGATGCTGCCAATGGCTCTAATGAAGA
TAGAGGAGAGGTTGCAGATGAAGATAAGAGAATTATAACTGATGATGAGATAATAAGCTTATCCATTGAA
TTCTTTGACCAGAACAGATTGGATCGGAAAGTAAACAAAGACAAAGAGAAATCTAAGGAGGAGGTGAATG
ATAAAAGATACTTACGATGCCCAGCAGCAATGACTGTGATGCACTTAAGAAAGTTTCTCAGAAGTAAAAT
GGACATACCTAATACTTTCCAGATTGATGTCATGTATGAGGAGGAACCTTTAAAGGATTATTATACACTA
ATGGATATTGCCTACATTTATACCTGGAGAAGGAATGGTCCACTTCCATTGAAATACAGAGTTCGACCTA
CTTGTAAAAGAATGAAGATCAGTCACCAGAGAGATGGACTGACAAATGCTGGAGAACTGGAAAGTGACTC
TGGGAGTGACAAGGCCAACAGCCCAGCAGGAGGTATTCCCTCCACCTCTTCTTGTTTGCCTAGCCCCAGT
ACTCCAGTGCAGTCTCCTCATCCACAGTTTCCTCACATTTCCAGTACTATGAATGGAACCAGCAACAGCC
CCAGCGGTAACCACCAATCTTCTTTTGCCAATAGACCTCGAAAATCATCAGTAAATGGGTCACCAGCAAC
TTCTTCTGGTTGAGTCGACGCGGCCGCTTCCCTTTAGTGAGGGTTAATGCTTCGAGCAGACATGATAAGA
TACATTGATGAGTTTGGACAAACCACAACTAGAATGCAGTGAAAAAAATGCTTTATTTGTGAAATTTGTG
ATGCTATTGCTTTATTTGTAACCATTATAAGCTGCAATAAACAAGTTAACAACAACAATTGCATTCATTT
TATGTTTCAGGTTCAGGGGGAGATGTGGGAGGTTTTTTAAAGCAAGTAAAACCTCTACAAATGTGGTAAA
ATCCGATAAGGATCGATCCGGGCTGGCGTAATAGCGAAGAGGCCCGCACCGATCGCCCTTCCCAACAGTT
GCGCAGCCTGAATGGCGAATGG
[124 nt withheld, positions 2683-2806]
C
[91 nt withheld, positions 2808-2898]
A
[49 nt withheld, positions 2900-2948]
CCTTTGACGTTGGAGTCCACGTTCTTT
[37 nt withheld, positions 2976-3012]
ACCCTATCTCGGTCTATTCTTTTGATTTATAAGGGATTTTGCCGATTTCGGCCTATTGGTTAAAAAATGA
GCTGATTTAACAAAAATTTAACGCGAATTTTAACAAAATATTAACGCTTACAATTTCCTGATGCGGTATT
TTCTCCTTACGCATCTGTGCGGTATTTCACACCGCATACGCGGATCTGCGCAGCACCATGGCCTGAAATA
ACCTCTGAAAGAGGAACTTGGTTAGGTACCTTCTGAGGCGGAAAGAACCAGCTGTGGAATGTGTGTCAGT
TAGGGTGTGGAAAGTCCCCAGGCTCCCCAGCAGGCAGAAGTATGCAAAGCATGCATCTCAATTAGTCAGC
AACCAGGTGTGGAAAGTCCCCAGGCTCCCCAGCAGGCAGAAGTATGCAAAGCATGCATCTCAATTAGTCA
GCAACCATAGTCCCGCCCCTAACTCCGCCCATCCCGCCCCTAACTCCGCCCAGTTCCGCCCATTCTCCGC
CCCATGGCTGACTAATTTTTTTTATTTATGCAGAGGCCGAGGCCGCCTCGGCCTCTGAGCTATTCCAGAA
GTAGTGAGGAGGCTTTTTTGGAGGCCTAGGCTTTTGCAAAAAGCTTGATTCTTCTGACACAACAGTCTCG
AACTTAAGGCTAGAGCCACCATGATTGAACAAGATGGATTGCACGCAGGTTCTCCGGCCGCTTGGGTGGA
GAGGCTATTCGGCTATGACTGGGCACAACAGACAATCGGCTGCTCTGATGCCGCCGTGTTCCGGCTGTCA
GCGCAGGGGCGCCCGGTTCTTTTTGTCAAGACCGACCTGTCCGGTGCCCTGAATGAACTGCAGGACGAGG
CAGCGCGGCTATCGTGGCTGGCCACGACGGGCGTTCCTTGCGCAGCTGTGCTCGACGTTGTCACTGAAGC
GGGAAGGGACTGGCTGCTATTGGGCGAAGTGCCGGGGCAGGATCTCCTGTCATCTCACCTTGCTCCTGCC
GAGAAAGTATCCATCATGGCTGATGCAATGCGGCGGCTGCATACGCTTGATCCGGCTACCTGCCCATTCG
ACCACCAAGCGAAACATCGCATCGAGCGAGCACGTACTCGGATGGAAGCCGGTCTTGTCGATCAGGATGA
TCTGGACGAAGAGCATCAGGGGCTCGCGCCAGCCGAACTGTTCGCCAGGCTCAAGGCGCGCATGCCCGAC
GGCGAGGATCTCGTCGTGACCCATGGCGATGCCTGCTTGCCGAATATCATGGTGGAAAATGGCCGCTTTT
CTGGATTCATCGACTGTGGCCGGCTGGGTGTGGCGGACCGCTATCAGGACATAGCGTTGGCTACCCGTGA
TATTGCTGAAGAGCTTGGCGGCGAATGGGCTGACCGCTTCCTCGTGCTTTACGGTATCGCCGCTCCCGAT
TCGCAGCGCATCGCCTTCTATCGCCTTCTTGACGAGTTCTTCTGAGCGGGACTCTGGGGTTCGAAATGAC
CGACCAAGCGACGCCCAACCTGCCATCACGATGGCCGCAATAAAATATCTTTATTTTCATTACATCTGTG
TGTTGGTTTTTTGTGTGAATCGATAGCGATAAGGATCCGCGTATGGTGCACTCTCAGTACAATCTGCTCT
GATGCCGCATAGTTAAGCCAGCCCCGACACCCGCCAACACCCGCTGACGCGCCCTGACGGGCTTGTCTGC
TCCCGGCATCCGCTTACAGACAAGCTGTGACCGTCTCCGGGAGCTGCATGTGTCAGAGGTTTTCACCGTC
ATCACCGAAACGCGCGAGACGAAAGGGCCTCGTGATACGCCTATTTTTATAGGTTAATGTCATGATAATA
ATGGTTTCTTAGACGTCAGGTGGCACTTTTCGGGGAAATGTGCGCGGAACCCCTATTTGTTTATTTTTCT
AAATACATTCAAATATGTATCCGCTCATGAGACAATAACCCTGATAAATGCTTCAATAATATTGAAAAAG
GAAGAGTATGAGTATTCAACATTTCCGTGTCGCCCTTATTCCCTTTTTTGCGGCATTTTGCCTTCCTGTT
TTTGCTCACCCAGAAACGCTGGTGAAAGTAAAAGATGCTGAAGATCAGTTGGGTGCACGAGTGGGTTACA
TCGAACTGGATCTCAACAGCGGTAAGATCCTTGAGAGTTTTCGCCCCGAAGAACGTTTTCCAATGATGAG
CACTTTTAAAGTTCTGCTATGTGGCGCGGTATTATCCCGTATTGACGCCGGGCAAGAGCAACTCGGTCGC
CGCATACACTATTCTCAGAATGACTTGGTTGAGTACTCACCAGTCACAGAAAAGCATCTTACGGATGGCA
TGACAGTAAGAGAATTATGCAGTGCTGCCATAACCATGAGTGATAACACTGCGGCCAACTTACTTCTGAC
AACGATCGGAGGACCGAAGGAGCTAACCGCTTTTTTGCACAACATGGGGGATCATGTAACTCGCCTTGAT
CGTTGGGAACCGGAGCTGAATGAAGCCATACCAAACGACGAGCGTGACACCACGATGCCTGTAGCAATGG
CAACAACGTTGCGCAAACTATTAACTGGCGAACTACTTACTCTAGCTTCCCGGCAACAATTAATAGACTG
GATGGAGGCGGATAAAGTTGCAGGACCACTTCTGCGCTCGGCCCTTCCGGCTGGCTGGTTTATTGCTGAT
AAATCTGGAGCCGGTGAGCGTGGGTCTCGCGGTATCATTGCAGCACTGGGGCCAGATGGTAAGCCCTCCC
GTATCGTAGTTATCTACACGACGGGGAGTCAGGCAACTATGGATGAACGAAATAGACAGATCGCTGAGAT
AGGTGCCTCACTGATTAAGCATTGGTAACTGTCAGACCAAGTTTACTCATATATACTTTAGATTGATTTA
AAACTTCATTTTTAATTTAAAAGGATCTAGGTGAAGATCCTTTTTGATAATCTCATGACCAAAATCCCTT
AACGTGAGTTTTCGTTCCACTGAGCGTCAGACCCCGTAGAAAAGATCAAAGGATCTTCTTGAGATCCTTT
TTTTCTGCGCGTAATCTGCTGCTTGCAAACAAAAAAACCACCGCTACCAGCGGTGGTTTGTTTGCCGGAT
CAAGAGCTACCAACTCTTTTTCCGAAGGTAACTGGCTTCAGCAGAGCGCAGATACCAAATACTGTTCTTC
TAGTGTAGCCGTAGTTAGGCCACCACTTCAAGAACTCTGTAGCACCGCCTACATACCTCGCTCTGCTAAT
CCTGTTACCAGTGGCTGCTGCCAGTGGCGATAAGTCGTGTCTTACCGGGTTGGACTCAAGACGATAGTTA
CCGGATAAGGCGCAGCGGTCGGGCTGAACGGGGGGTTCGTGCACACAGCCCAGCTTGGAGCGAACGACCT
ACACCGAACTGAGATACCTACAGCGTGAGCTATGAGAAAGCGCCACGCTTCCCGAAGGGAGAAAGGCGGA
CAGGTATCCGGTAAGCGGCAGGGTCGGAACAGGAGAGCGCACGAGGGAGCTTCCAGGGGGAAACGCCTGG
TATCTTTATAGTCCTGTCGGGTTTCGCCACCTCTGACTTGAGCGTCGATTTTTGTGATGCTCGTCAGGGG
GGCGGAGCCTATGGAAAAACGCCAGCAACGCGGCCTTTTTACGGTTCCTGGCCTTTTGCTGGCCTTTTGC
TCACATGGCTCGACAGATCTTCAATATTGGCCATTAGCCATATTATTCATTGGTTATATAGCATAAATCA
ATATTGGCTATTGGCCATTGCATACGTTGTATCTATATCATAATATGTACATTTATATTGGCTCATGTCC
AATATGACCGCCATGTTGGCATTGATTATTGACTAGTTATTAATAGTAATCAATTACGGGGTCATTAGTT
CATAGCCCATATATGGAGTTCCGCGTTACATAACTTACGGTAAATGGCCCGCCTGGCTGACCGCCCAACG
ACCCCCGCCCATTGACGTCAATAATGACGTATGTTCCCATAGTAACGCCAATAGGGACTTTCCATTGACG
TCAATGGGTGGAGTATTTACGGTAAACTGCCCACTTGGCAGTACATCAAGTGTATCATATGCCAAGTCCG
CCCCCTATTGACGTCAATGACGGTAAATGGCCCGCCTGGCATTATGCCCAGTACATGACCTTACGGGACT
TTCCTACTTGGCAGTACATCTACGTATTAGTCATCGCTATTACCATG
